Addgene plasmid #101270: 5WCJ (METTL13)
Purpose: Baculovirus expression for structure determination; may not be full ORF
Depositing lab: Cheryl Arrowsmith. Depositing organization: University of Toronto.
Backbone
  Vector backbone: pFBOH-MHL
  Backbone manufacturer: SGC (Addgene Plasmid #62304)
  Vector type: Baculovirus Expression
Growth in bacteria
  Bacterial resistance: Ampicillin, 100 μg/mL
  Growth temperature: 37°C
  Growth strain: DH5alpha
  Copy number: Unknown
Gene/Insert
  Gene/Insert name: METTL13 (alt names: 5WCJ; gi|55956896)
  Species: H. sapiens (human)
  Insert size (bp): 690
  Entrez Gene: METTL13 (a.k.a. feat, CGI-01, FLJ10310, KIAA0859, 5630401D24Rik)
  Promoter: polyhedrin
  Tag / fusion protein: 6xHis-TEV (N terminal on backbone)
  Cloning method: Ligation Independent Cloning
  Sequencing primers: 5′ pFBOH-fwd (5'-CCGGATTATTCATACCGTCCCACCA-3'); 3′ pFBOH-rev (5'-CTGATTATGATCCTCTAGTACTTCT-3')
Terms and licenses: Academic/Nonprofit Terms; Industry Terms: Not Available to Industry
Depositor comments: N terminal tag: MHHHHHHSSGRENLYFQG. SGC Clone Sample ID: METTL13:PBC007-B09:C235684. SGC or PDB link: http://www.thesgc.org/structures/5WCJ/
How to cite: 5WCJ (METTL13) was a gift from Cheryl Arrowsmith (Addgene plasmid # 101270 ; http://n2t.net/addgene:101270 ; RRID:Addgene_101270)
