[The description below was written by a language model from this plasmid's Addgene catalogue record and the feature table of its GenBank file.]
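Description:
5WCJ (METTL13) is a baculovirus transfer plasmid built on the pFBOH-MHL backbone from the Structural Genomics Consortium. It is designed to produce a fragment of the human methyltransferase-like protein METTL13 in insect cells for structure determination. The circular construct is 5,423 bp and is propagated in E. coli using a high-copy ColE1/pUC-type origin with ampicillin selection from the beta-lactamase gene. An f1 phage origin is also present.

The expression cassette lies between the right and left ends of a mini-Tn7 element. This arrangement is characteristic of donor vectors that transpose their cargo into a baculovirus shuttle genome (bacmid) in E. coli, giving recombinant virus after transfection of insect cells. Within these Tn7 arms, the strong very-late polyhedrin promoter from Autographa californica nucleopolyhedrovirus drives the open reading frame, and an SV40 polyadenylation signal terminates it. The backbone supplies an N-terminal 6xHis tag followed by a TEV protease cleavage site, so the protein can be captured by metal-affinity chromatography and the tag then removed. The 690 bp METTL13 insert was introduced by ligation-independent cloning. The record warns that it may not be the full ORF, which fits a domain-level construct chosen for crystallography, and the plasmid name corresponds to the associated structure entry.

The insert itself is not annotated in the feature table, but the space between the TEV site and the poly(A) signal is consistent with it. A class 1 integron Pc promoter is annotated inside the Tn7 region. No marker gene downstream of it is annotated, so the record does not say what it drives.
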