LOCUS       Exported 5423 bp ds-DNA circular SYN 13-MAY-2021
DEFINITION  Baculovirus expression for structure determination; may not be full
            ORF.
ACCESSION   .
VERSION     .
KEYWORDS    5WCJ (METTL13)
SOURCE      synthetic DNA construct
  ORGANISM  synthetic DNA construct
REFERENCE   1 (bases 1 to 5423)
  TITLE     SGC Toronto Q4 2016, Q1 Q2 2017
REFERENCE   2 (bases 1 to 5423)
  AUTHORS   .
  TITLE     Direct Submission
  JOURNAL   Exported May 13, 2021 from SnapGene Server 1.1.58
            http://www.snapgene.com
FEATURES             Location/Qualifiers
     source          1..5423
                     /organism="synthetic DNA construct"
                     /mol_type="other DNA"
     rep_origin      2..456
                     /direction=RIGHT
                     /label=f1 ori
                     /note="f1 bacteriophage origin of replication; arrow
                     indicates direction of (+) strand synthesis"
     primer_bind     complement(89..108)
                     /label=F1ori-R
                     /note="F1 origin, reverse primer"
     primer_bind     298..319
                     /label=F1ori-F
                     /note="F1 origin, forward primer"
     promoter        482..586
                     /gene="bla"
                     /label=AmpR promoter
     CDS             587..1447
                     /codon_start=1
                     /gene="bla"
                     /product="beta-lactamase"
                     /label=AmpR
                     /note="confers resistance to ampicillin, carbenicillin, and
                     related antibiotics"
                     /translation="MSIQHFRVALIPFFAAFCLPVFAHPETLVKVKDAEDQLGARVGYI
                     ELDLNSGKILESFRPEERFPMMSTFKVLLCGAVLSRIDAGQEQLGRRIHYSQNDLVEYS
                     PVTEKHLTDGMTVRELCSAAITMSDNTAANLLLTTIGGPKELTAFLHNMGDHVTRLDRW
                     EPELNEAIPNDERDTTMPVAMATTLRKLLTGELLTLASRQQLIDWMEADKVAGPLLRSA
                     LPAGWFIADKSGAGERGSRGIIAALGPDGKPSRIVVIYTTGSQATMDERNRQIAEIGAS
                     LIKHW"
     primer_bind     complement(805..824)
                     /label=Amp-R
                     /note="Ampicillin resistance gene, reverse primer"
     rep_origin      1618..2206
                     /direction=RIGHT
                     /label=ori
                     /note="high-copy-number ColE1/pMB1/pBR322/pUC origin of
                     replication"
     primer_bind     2107..2126
                     /label=pBR322ori-F
                     /note="pBR322 origin, forward primer"
     primer_bind     2360..2377
                     /label=L4440
                     /note="L4440 vector, forward primer"
     mobile_element  2511..2735
                     /mobile_element_type="transposon:Tn7"
                     /note="mini-Tn7 element (right end of the Tn7 transposon)"
     promoter        complement(3505..3533)
                     /gene="intI1 (promoter lies within the coding sequence)"
                     /label=Pc promoter
                     /note="class 1 integron promoter"
     promoter        3885..3976
                     /gene="polh from Autographa californica"
                     /label=polyhedrin promoter
                     /note="promoter for the baculovirus polyhedrin gene"
     primer_bind     3901..3918
                     /label=Polyhedrin-F
                     /note="Polyhedrin promoter, forward primer"
     CDS             4035..4052
                     /codon_start=1
                     /product="6xHis affinity tag"
                     /label=6xHis
                     /translation="HHHHHH"
     CDS             4065..4085
                     /codon_start=1
                     /product="tobacco etch virus (TEV) protease recognition and
                     cleavage site"
                     /label=TEV site
                     /translation="ENLYFQG"
     polyA_signal    4913..5047
                     /label=SV40 poly(A) signal
                     /note="SV40 polyadenylation signal"
     primer_bind     complement(4950..4969)
                     /label=SV40pA-R
                     /note="SV40 polyA, reverse primer"
     primer_bind     5004..5023
                     /label=EBV-rev
                     /note="SV40 polyA terminator, reverse primer"
     mobile_element  5076..5241
                     /mobile_element_type="transposon:Tn7"
                     /note="mini-Tn7 element (left end of the Tn7 transposon)"
ORIGIN
        1 gnnnnnnnnn nnnnnnnnnn nnnnnnnnnn nnnnnnnnnn nnnnnnnnnn nnnnnnnnnn
       61 nnnnnnnnnn nnnnnnnnnn nnnnnnnnnn nnnnnnnnnn nnnnnnnnnn nnnnnnnnnn
      121 nnnnncnnnn nnnnnnnnnn nnnnnnnnnn nnnnnnnnnn nnnnnnnnnn nnnnnnnnnn
      181 nnnnnnnnnn nnnnnnnnnn nnnnnnnnnn nnnnnnnann nnnnnnnnnn nnnnnnnnnn
      241 nnnnnnnnnn nnnnnnnnnn nnnnnnncct ttgacgttgg agtccacgtt cttaatagtg
      301 gactcttgtt ccaaactgga acaacactca accctatctc ggtctattct tttgatttat
      361 aagggatttt gccgatttcg gcctattggt taaaaaatga gctgatttaa caaaaattta
      421 acgcgaattt taacaaaata ttaacgctta caatttaggt ggcacttttc ggggaaatgt
      481 gcgcggaacc cctatttgtt tatttttcta aatacattca aatatgtatc cgctcatgag
      541 acaataaccc tgataaatgc ttcaataata ttgaaaaagg aagagtatga gtattcaaca
      601 tttccgtgtc gcccttattc ccttttttgc ggcattttgc cttcctgttt ttgctcaccc
      661 agaaacgctg gtgaaagtaa aagatgctga agatcagttg ggtgcacgag tgggttacat
      721 cgaactggat ctcaacagcg gtaagatcct tgagagtttt cgccccgaag aacgttttcc
      781 aatgatgagc acttttaaag ttctgctatg tggcgcggta ttatcccgta ttgacgccgg
      841 gcaagagcaa ctcggtcgcc gcatacacta ttctcagaat gacttggttg agtactcacc
      901 agtcacagaa aagcatctta cggatggcat gacagtaaga gaattatgca gtgctgccat
      961 aaccatgagt gataacactg cggccaactt acttctgaca acgatcggag gaccgaagga
     1021 gctaaccgct tttttgcaca acatggggga tcatgtaact cgccttgatc gttgggaacc
     1081 ggagctgaat gaagccatac caaacgacga gcgtgacacc acgatgcctg tagcaatggc
     1141 aacaacgttg cgcaaactat taactggcga actacttact ctagcttccc ggcaacaatt
     1201 aatagactgg atggaggcgg ataaagttgc aggaccactt ctgcgctcgg cccttccggc
     1261 tggctggttt attgctgata aatctggagc cggtgagcgt gggtctcgcg gtatcattgc
     1321 agcactgggg ccagatggta agccctcccg tatcgtagtt atctacacga cggggagtca
     1381 ggcaactatg gatgaacgaa atagacagat cgctgagata ggtgcctcac tgattaagca
     1441 ttggtaactg tcagaccaag tttactcata tatactttag attgatttaa aacttcattt
     1501 ttaatttaaa aggatctagg tgaagatcct ttttgataat ctcatgacca aaatccctta
     1561 acgtgagttt tcgttccact gagcgtcaga ccccgtagaa aagatcaaag gatcttcttg
     1621 agatcctttt tttctgcgcg taatctgctg cttgcaaaca aaaaaaccac cgctaccagc
     1681 ggtggtttgt ttgccggatc aagagctacc aactcttttt ccgaaggtaa ctggcttcag
     1741 cagagcgcag ataccaaata ctgttcttct agtgtagccg tagttaggcc accacttcaa
     1801 gaactctgta gcaccgccta catacctcgc tctgctaatc ctgttaccag tggctgctgc
     1861 cagtggcgat aagtcgtgtc ttaccgggtt ggactcaaga cgatagttac cggataaggc
     1921 gcagcggtcg ggctgaacgg ggggttcgtg cacacagccc agcttggagc gaacgaccta
     1981 caccgaactg agatacctac agcgtgagct atgagaaagc gccacgcttc ccgaagggag
     2041 aaaggcggac aggtatccgg taagcggcag ggtcggaaca ggagagcgca cgagggagct
     2101 tccaggggga aacgcctggt atctttatag tcctgtcggg tttcgccacc tctgacttga
     2161 gcgtcgattt ttgtgatgct cgtcaggggg gcggagccta tggaaaaacg ccagcaacgc
     2221 ggccttttta cggttcctgg ccttttgctg gccttttgct cacatgttct ttcctgcgtt
     2281 atcccctgat tctgtggata accgtattac cgcctttgag tgagctgata ccgctcgccg
     2341 cagccgaacg accgagcgca gcgagtcagt gagcgaggaa gcggaagagc gcctgatgcg
     2401 gtattttctc cttacgcatc tgtgcggtat ttcacaccgc atagaccagc cgcgtaacct
     2461 ggcaaaatcg gttacggttg agtaataaat ggatgccctg cgtaagcggg tgtgggcgga
     2521 caataaagtc ttaaactgaa caaaatagat ctaaactatg acaataaagt cttaaactag
     2581 acagaatagt tgtaaactga aatcagtcca gttatgctgt gaaaaagcat actggacttt
     2641 tgttatggct aaagcaaact cttcattttc tgaagtgcaa attgcccgtc gtattaaaga
     2701 ggggcgtggc caagggcatg gtaaagacta tattcgcggc gttgtgacaa tttaccgaac
     2761 aactccgcgg ccgggaagcc gatctcggct tgaacgaatt gttaggtggc ggtacttggg
     2821 tcgatatcaa agtgcatcac ttcttcccgt atgcccaact ttgtatagag agccactgcg
     2881 ggatcgtcac cgtaatctgc ttgcacgtag atcacataag caccaagcgc gttggcctca
     2941 tgcttgagca gattgatgag cgcggtggca atgccctgcc tccggtgctc gccggagact
     3001 gcgagatcat agatatagat ctcactacgc ggctgctcaa acttgggcag aacgtaagcc
     3061 gcgagagcgc caacaaccgc ttcttggtcg aaggcagcaa gcgcgatgaa tgtcttacta
     3121 cggagcaagt tcccgaggta atcggagtcc ggctgatgtt gggagtaggt ggctacgtct
     3181 ccgaactcac gaccgaaaag atcaagagca gcccgcatgg atttgacttg gtcagggccg
     3241 agcctacatg tgcgaatgat gcccatactt gagccaccta actttgtttt agggcgactg
     3301 ccctgctgcg taacatcgtt gctgctccat aacatcaaac atcgacccac ggcgtaacgc
     3361 gcttgctgct tggatgcccg aggcatagac tgtacaaaaa aacagtcata acaagccatg
     3421 aaaaccgcca ctgcgccgtt accaccgctg cgttcggtca aggttctgga ccagttgcgt
     3481 gagcgcatac gctacttgca ttacagttta cgaaccgaac aggcttatgt caactgggtt
     3541 cgtgccttca tccgtttcca cggtgtgcgt cacccggcaa ccttgggcag cagcgaagtc
     3601 gaggcatttc tgtcctggct ggcgaacgag cgcaaggttt cggtctccac gcatcgtcag
     3661 gcattggcgg ccttgctgtt cttctacggc aaggtgctgt gcacggatct gccctggctt
     3721 caggagatcg gaagacctcg gccgtcgcgg cgcttgccgg tggtgctgac cccggatgaa
     3781 gtggttcgca tcctcggttt tctggaaggc gagcatcgtt tgttcgccca ggactctagc
     3841 tatagttcta gtggttggct acgtatactc cggaatatta atagatcatg gagataatta
     3901 aaatgataac catctcgcaa ataaataagt attttactgt tttcgtaaca gttttgtaat
     3961 aaaaaaacct ataaatattc cggattattc ataccgtccc accatcgggc gcggatctcg
     4021 gtccgaaaac catgcatcat catcatcatc acagcagcgg cagagaaaac ttgtatttcc
     4081 agggctgttg tgaacaccac aaagccatga tcgctggcct tgccctgctg agaaacccag
     4141 agctactcct agagatccca ctggcattgt tggtggtagg cctgggcggg ggcagcctcc
     4201 ccctctttgt ccacgatcat tttccaaagt cctgcattga tgctgtggag atcgatccct
     4261 ccatgttgga agtggccacc cagtggtttg gcttctccca gagtgaccga atgaaggtcc
     4321 acattgcaga tggcctggac tatatcgcca gcttggcagg aggaggagaa gcacggcctt
     4381 gctacgatgt cataatgttt gatgttgaca gtaaggaccc aacactggga atgagttgtc
     4441 cgcccccagc atttgtggag caatcttttc tacagaaggt taaaagcatc ttgactcctg
     4501 aaggtgtttt tattctcaac cttgtgtgcc gagacttggg gctaaaagac tcagtgctgg
     4561 ctgggctcaa ggcagtgttc cccctcctat atgtccggcg aattgagggt gaagtgaatg
     4621 agatcctgtt ctgtcagctg caccctgagc aaaaacttgc cacaccagag ctcctagaaa
     4681 cagcccaggc tttggagcgg accctgagga agcctgggag gggttgggat gacacgtatg
     4741 tcttgtcaga tatgctcaag acggtgaaaa ttgtgtgatg acgaagcttg tcgagaagta
     4801 ctagaggatc ataatcagcc ataccacatt tgtagaggtt ttacttgctt taaaaaacct
     4861 cccacacctc cccctgaacc tgaaacataa aatgaatgca attgttgttg ttaacttgtt
     4921 tattgcagct tataatggtt acaaataaag caatagcatc acaaatttca caaataaagc
     4981 atttttttca ctgcattcta gttgtggttt gtccaaactc atcaatgtat cttatcatgt
     5041 ctggatctga tcactgatat cgcctaggag atccgaacca gataagtgaa atctagttcc
     5101 aaactatttt gtcattttta attttcgtat tagcttacga cgctacaccc agttcccatc
     5161 tattttgtca ctcttcccta aataatcctt aaaaactcca tttccacccc tcccagttcc
     5221 caactatttt gtccgcccac agcggggcat ttttcttcct gttatgtttt taatcaaaca
     5281 tcctgccaac tccatgtgac aaaccgtcat cttcggctac tttttctctg tcacagaatg
     5341 aaaatttttc tgtcatctct tcgttattaa tgtttgtaat tgactgaata tcaacgctta
     5401 tttgcagcct gaatggcgaa tgg
//
