>Addgene plasmid #101270 | 5WCJ (METTL13) | depositor partial sequence | sequence record 190977 | insert
TGTTGTGAACACCACAAAGCCATGATCGCTGGCCTTGCCCTGCTGAGAAACCCAGAGCTACTCCTAGAGA
TCCCACTGGCATTGTTGGTGGTAGGCCTGGGCGGGGGCAGCCTCCCCCTCTTTGTCCACGATCATTTTCC
AAAGTCCTGCATTGATGCTGTGGAGATCGATCCCTCCATGTTGGAAGTGGCCACCCAGTGGTTTGGCTTC
TCCCAGAGTGACCGAATGAAGGTCCACATTGCAGATGGCCTGGACTATATCGCCAGCTTGGCAGGAGGAG
GAGAAGCACGGCCTTGCTACGATGTCATAATGTTTGATGTTGACAGTAAGGACCCAACACTGGGAATGAG
TTGTCCGCCCCCAGCATTTGTGGAGCAATCTTTTCTACAGAAGGTTAAAAGCATCTTGACTCCTGAAGGT
GTTTTTATTCTCAACCTTGTGTGCCGAGACTTGGGGCTAAAAGACTCAGTGCTGGCTGGGCTCAAGGCAG
TGTTCCCCCTCCTATATGTCCGGCGAATTGAGGGTGAAGTGAATGAGATCCTGTTCTGTCAGCTGCACCC
TGAGCAAAAACTTGCCACACCAGAGCTCCTAGAAACAGCCCAGGCTTTGGAGCGGACCCTGAGGAAGCCT
GGGAGGGGTTGGGATGACACGTATGTCTTGTCAGATATGCTCAAGACGGTGAAAATTGTG
